Addgene plasmid #89132: GAL-FKBP51
Purpose: mammalian expression of FKBP5 also referred to as FKBP51 with N-terminal GAL4 DNA binding domain
Depositing lab: Elizabeth Wilson. Depositing organization: University of North Carolina at Chapel Hill. Publication: Primate-specific melanoma antigen-A11 regulates isoform-specific human progesterone receptor-B transactivation. Su S, Blackwelder AJ, Grossman G, Minges JT, Yuan L, Young SL, Wilson EM. J Biol Chem. 2012 Oct 5;287(41):34809-24. doi: 10.1074/jbc.M112.372797. Epub 2012 Aug 13. PubMed 22891251.
Backbone
  Vector backbone: pGALO
  Vector type: Mammalian Expression
Growth in bacteria
  Bacterial resistance: Ampicillin, 100 μg/mL
  Growth temperature: 37°C
  Growth strain: DH5alpha
  Copy number: Low Copy
Gene/Insert
  Gene/Insert name: FKBP5 (alt name: FKBP51)
  Species: H. sapiens (human)
  Insert size (bp): 1400
  Entrez Gene: FKBP5 (a.k.a. AIG6, FKBP51, FKBP54, P54, PPIase, Ptg-10)
  Tag / fusion protein: GAL4 DBD (N terminal on backbone)
  Cloning method: Restriction Enzyme; 5′ cloning site EcoRI (not destroyed); 3′ cloning site SalI (not destroyed)
Terms and licenses: Academic/Nonprofit Terms; Industry Terms: Not Available to Industry
How to cite: GAL-FKBP51 was a gift from Elizabeth Wilson (Addgene plasmid # 89132 ; http://n2t.net/addgene:89132 ; RRID:Addgene_89132)
