[The description below was written by a language model from this plasmid's Addgene catalogue record and pLannotate feature annotations shown in this document.]
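Description:
GAL-FKBP51 is a mammalian expression plasmid built on the pGALO backbone that produces human FKBP5 (also called FKBP51) fused at its N-terminus to the DNA-binding domain of the yeast transcriptional activator GAL4. The sequenced construct is about 4.8 kb. It is propagated in E. coli through a ColE1/pMB1-type origin and selected with ampicillin via a β-lactamase gene driven by its own bla promoter. The feature annotation labels the origin as a high-copy type, whereas the catalogue entry lists the plasmid as low copy. Short remnants of the tetracycline resistance gene and the bom region point to pBR322 ancestry in the backbone and are not functional markers.

The expression cassette is driven by the SV40 enhancer and early promoter, followed by the truncated GAL4 DNA-binding domain and then the FKBP5 coding sequence of roughly 1.4 kb, which was inserted between EcoRI and SalI sites that both remain intact. Downstream lie a small fragment of SV40 large T antigen sequence and the SV40 polyadenylation signal, which provide 3′ processing of the transcript. No mammalian selection marker is annotated, so the plasmid appears suited to transient transfection.

Tethering a protein to the GAL4 DNA-binding domain recruits it to GAL4 upstream activating sequences placed in front of a reporter gene. Fusions of this kind are typically used in mammalian two-hybrid or one-hybrid style assays to test protein–protein interactions or intrinsic transcriptional activity. The associated publication concerns regulation of human progesterone receptor-B transactivation by melanoma antigen-A11, but the record does not specify the exact assay in which this construct was used.
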