Features (pLannotate 1.2.2; 10 found; start..end, strand, type, name):
     32..365     +  promoter       SV40 promoter: SV40 enhancer and early promoter
    397..837     +  CDS            GAL4 DNA binding domain: DNA binding domain of the GAL4 transcriptional activator; Saccharomyces cerevisiae GAL4 (truncated)
    850..2220    +  CDS            FKBP5: FKBP5_HUMAN - Also known as AIG6, FKBP51 From Homo sapiens (Human).
   2275..2360    +  CDS            large T antigen (fragment): large T antigen from SV40 (simian virus 40)
   2383..2517    +  polyA_signal   SV40 poly(A) signal: SV40 polyadenylation signal
   2518..2797    +  CDS            TcR (fragment): tetracycline efflux protein; tet; confers resistance to tetracycline
   2797..2849    +  misc_feature   bom (fragment): basis of mobility region from pBR322
   3035..3623    -  rep_origin     ori: high-copy-number ColE1/pMB1/pBR322/pUC origin of replication
   3794..4654    -  CDS            AmpR: β-lactamase; bla; confers resistance to ampicillin, carbenicillin, and related antibiotics
   4655..4759    -  promoter       AmpR promoter: bla
>Addgene plasmid #89132 | GAL-FKBP51 | addgene full sequence | sequence record 176078 | Addgene NGS Result
CACATTTCCCCGAAAAGTGCCACCTGACCTTCTGAGGCGGAAAGAACCAGCTGTGGAATGTGTGTCAGTT
AGGGTGTGGAAAGTCCCCAGGCTCCCCAGCAGGCAGAAGTATGCAAAGCATGCATCTCAATTAGTCAGCA
AGGAAAGTCCCCAGGCTCCCCAGCAGGCAGAAGTATGCAAAGCATGCATCTCAATTAGTCAGCAACCATA
GTCCCGCCCCTAACTCCGCCCATCCCGCCCCTAACTCCGCCCAGTTCCGCCCATTCTCCGCCCCATGGCT
GACTAATTTTTTTTATTTATGCAGAGGCCGAGGCCGCCTCGGCCTCTGAGCTATTCCAGAAGTAGTGAAG
AGGCTTTTTTGGAGGAGATCTAAGCTTGAAGCAAGCCTCCTGAAAGATGAAGCTACTGTCTTCTATCGAA
CAAGCATGCGATATTTGCCGACTTAAAAAGCTCAAGTGCTCCAAAGAAAAACCGAAGTGCGCCAAGTGTC
TGAAGAACAACTGGGAGTGTCGCTACTCTCCCAAAACCAAAAGGTCTCCGCTGACTAGGGCACATCTGAC
AGAAGTGGAATCAAGGCTAGAAAGACTGGAACAGCTATTTCTACTGATTTTTCCTCGAGAAGACCTTGAC
ATGATTTTGAAAATGGATTCTTTACAGGATATAAAAGCATTGTTAACAGGATTATTTGTACAAGATAATG
TGAATAAAGATGCCGTCACAGATAGATTGGCTTCAGTGGAGACTGATATGCCTCTAACATTGAGACAGCA
TAGAATAAGTGCGACATCATCATCGGAAGAGAGTAGTAACAAAGGTCAAAGACAGTTGACTGTATCGCCG
GAATTCACAATGACTACTGATGAAGGTGCCAAGAACAATGAAGAAAGCCCCACAGCCACTGTTGCTGAGC
AGGGAGAGGATATTACCTCCAAAAAAGACAGGGGAGTATTAAAGATTGTCAAAAGAGTGGGGAATGGTGA
GGAAACGCCGATGATTGGAGACAAAGTTTATGTCCATTACAAAGGAAAATTGTCAAATGGAAAGAAGTTT
GATTCCAGTCATGATAGAAATGAACCATTTGTCTTTAGTCTTGGCAAAGGCCAAGTCATCAAGGCATGGG
ACATTGGGGTGGCTACCATGAAGAAAGGAGAGATATGCCATTTACTGTGCAAACCAGAATATGCATATGG
CTCGGCTGGCAGTCTCCCTAAAATTCCCTCGAATGCAACTCTCTTTTTTGAGATTGAGCTCCTTGATTTC
AAAGGAGAGGATTTATTTGAAGATGGAGGCATTATCCGGAGAACCAAACGGAAAGGAGAGGGATATTCAA
ATCCAAACGAAGGAGCAACAGTAGAAATCCACCTGGAAGGCCGCTGTGGTGGAAGGATGTTTGACTGCAG
AGATGTGGCATTCACTGTGGGCGAAGGAGAAGACCACGACATTCCAATTGGAATTGACAAAGCTCTGGAG
AAAATGCAGCGGGAAGAACAATGTATTTTATATCTTGGACCAAGATATGGTTTTGGAGAGGCAGGGAAGC
CTAAATTTGGCATTGAACCTAATGCTGAGCTTATATATGAAGTTACACTTAAGAGCTTCGAAAAGGCCAA
AGAATCCTGGGAGATGGATACCAAAGAAAAATTGGAGCAGGCTGCCATTGTCAAAGAGAAGGGAACCGTA
TACTTCAAGGGAGGCAAATACATGCAGGCGGTGATTCAGTATGGGAAGATAGTGTCCTGGTTAGAGATGG
AATATGGTTTATCAGAAAAGGAATCGAAAGCTTCTGAATCATTTCTCCTTGCTGCCTTTCTGAACCTGGC
CATGTGCTACCTGAAGCTTAGAGAATACACCAAAGCTGTTGAATGCTGTGACAAGGCCCTTGGACTGGAC
AGTGCCAATGAGAAAGGCTTGTATAGGAGGGGTGAAGCCCAGCTGCTCATGAACGAGTTTGAGTCAGCCA
AGGGTGACTTTGAGAAAGTGCTGGAAGTAAACCCCCAGAATAAGGCTGCAAGACTGCAGATCTCCATGTG
CCAGAAAAAGGCCAAGGAGCACAACGAGCGGGACCGCAGGATATACGCCAACATGTTCAAGAAGTTTGCA
GAGCAGGATGCCAAGGAAGAGGCCAATAAAGCAATGGGCAAGAAGACTTCAGAAGGGGTCACTAATGAAA
AAGGAACAGACAGTCAAGCAATGGAAGAAGAGAAACCTGAGGGCCACGTATAGGTCGACATATGCTCGAG
CCCATCGATAATGCATCCGAGCTCTAGATAAGTAATGATCATAATCAGCCATATCACATCTGTAGAGGTT
TTACTTGCTTTAAAAAACCTCCCACACCTCCCCCTGAACCTGAAACATAAAATGAATGCAATTGTTGTTG
TTAACTTGTTTATTGCAGCTTATAATGGTTACAAATAAAGCAATAGCATCACAAATTTCACAAATAAAGC
ATTTTTTTCACTGCATTCTAGTTGTGGTTTGTCCAAACTCATCAATGTATCTTATCATGTCTGGATCGAT
CCTCTACGCCGGACGCATCGTGGCCGGCATCACCGGCGCCACAGGTGCGGTTGCTGGCGCCTATATCGCC
GACATCACCGATGGGGAAGATCGGGCTCGCCACTTCGGGCTCATGAGCGCTTGTTTCGGCGTGGGTATGG
TGGCAGGCCCCGTGGCCGGGGGACTGTTGGGCGCCATCTCCTTGCATGCACCATTCCTTGCGGCGGCGGT
GCTCAACGGCCTCAACCTACTACTGGGCTGCTTCCTAATGCAGGAGTCGCATAAGGGAGAGCGTCGATAT
GCGGTGTGAAATACCGCACAGATGCGTAAGGAGAAAATACCGCATCAGGCGCTCTTCCGCTTCCTCGCTC
ACTGACTCGCTGCGCTCGGTCGTTCGGCTGCGGCGAGCGGTATCAGCTCACTCAAAGGCGGTAATACGGT
TATCCACAGAATCAGGGGATAACGCAGGAAAGAACATGTGAGCAAAAGGCCAGCAAAAGGCCAGGAACCG
TAAAAAGGCCGCGTTGCTGGCGTTTTTCCATAGGCTCCGCCCCCCTGACGAGCATCACAAAAATCGACGC
TCAAGTCAGAGGTGGCGAAACCCGACAGGACTATAAAGATACCAGGCGTTTCCCCCTGGAAGCTCCCTCG
TGCGCTCTCCTGTTCCGACCCTGCCGCTTACCGGATACCTGTCCGCCTTTCTCCCTTCGGGAAGCGTGGC
GCTTTCTCATAGCTCACGCTGTAGGTATCTCAGTTCGGTGTAGGTCGTTCGCTCCAAGCTGGGCTGTGTG
CACGAACCCCCCGTTCAGCCCGACCGCTGCGCCTTATCCGGTAACTATCGTCTTGAGTCCAACCCGGTAA
GACACGACTTATCGCCACTGGCAGCAGCCACTGGTAACAGGATTAGCAGAGCGAGGTATGTAGGCGGTGC
TACAGAGTTCTTGAAGTGGTGGCCTAACTACGGCTACACTAGAAGGACAGTATTTGGTATCTGCGCTCTG
CTGAAGCCAGTTACCTTCGGAAAAAGAGTTGGTAGCTCTTGATCCGGCAAACAAACCACCGCTGGTAGCG
GTGGTTTTTTTGTTTGCAAGCAGCAGATTACGCGCAGAAAAAAAGGATCTCAAGAAGATCCTTTGATCTT
TTCTACGGGGTCTGACGCTCAGTGGAACGAAAACTCACGTTAAGGGATTTTGGTCATGAGATTATCAAAA
AGGATCTTCACCTAGATCCTTTTAAATTAAAAATGAAGTTTTAAATCAATCTAAAGTATATATGAGTAAA
CTTGGTCTGACAGTTACCAATGCTTAATCAGTGAGGCACCTATCTCAGCGATCTGTCTATTTCGTTCATC
CATAGTTGCCTGACTCCCCGTCGTGTAGATAACTACGATACGGGAGGGCTTACCATCTGGCCCCAGTGCT
GCAATGATACCGCGAGACCCACGCTCACCGGCTCCAGATTTATCAGCAATAAACCAGCCAGCCGGAAGGG
CCGAGCGCAGAAGTGGTCCTGCAACTTTATCCGCCTCCATCCAGTCTATTAATTGTTGCCGGGAAGCTAG
AGTAAGTAGTTCGCCAGTTAATAGTTTGCGCAACGTTGTTGCCATTGCTGCAGGCATCGTGGTGTCACGC
TCGTCGTTTGGTATGGCTTCATTCAGCTCCGGTTCCCAACGATCAAGGCGAGTTACATGATCCCCCATGT
TGTGCAAAAAAGCGGTTAGCTCCTTCGGTCCTCCGATCGTTGTCAGAAGTAAGTTGGCCGCAGTGTTATC
ACTCATGGTTATGGCAGCACTGCATAATTCTCTTACTGTCATGCCATCCGTAAGATGCTTTTCTGTGACT
GGTGAGTACTCAACCAAGTCATTCTGAGAATAGTGTATGCGGCGACCGAGTTGCTCTTGCCCGGCGTCAA
CACGGGATAATACCGCGCCACATAGCAGAACTTTAAAAGTGCTCATCATTGGAAAACGTTCTTCGGGGCG
AAAACTCTCAAGGATCTTACCGCTGTTGAGATCCAGTTCGATGTAACCCACTCGTGCACCCAACTGATCT
TCAGCATCTTTTACTTTCACCAGCGTTTCTGGGTGAGCAAAAACAGGAAGGCAAAATGCCGCAAAAAAGG
GAATAAGGGCGACACGGAAATGTTGAATACTCATACTCTTCCTTTTTCAATATTATTGAAGCATTTATCA
GGGTTATTGTCTCATGAGCGGATACATATTTGAATGTATTTAGAAAAATAAACAAATAGGGGTTCCGCG
